>Addgene plasmid #138019 | MYMH 9 | addgene full sequence | sequence record 274813 | Addgene NGS Result
TTGGACTCCTGTTGATAGATCCAGTAATGACCTCAGAACTCCATCTGGATTTGTTCAGAACGCTCGGTTG
CCGCCGGGCGTTTTTTATTGGTGAGAATCCAGGGGTCCCCAATAATTACGATTTAAATTGGCGAAAATGA
GACGTTGATCGGCACGTAAGAGGTTCCAACTTTCACCATAATGAAATAAGATCACTACCGGGCGTATTTT
TTGAGTTATCGAGATTTTCAGGAGCTAAGGAAGCTAAAATGGAGAAAAAAATCACTGGATATACCACCGT
TGATATATCCCAATGGCATCGTAAAGAACATTTTGAGGCATTTCAGTCAGTTGCTCAATGTACCTATAAC
CAGACCGTTCAGCTGGATATTACGGCCTTTTTAAAGACCGTAAAGAAAAATAAGCACAAGTTTTATCCGG
CCTTTATTCACATTCTTGCCCGCCTGATGAATGCTCATCCGGAATTTCGTATGGCAATGAAAGACGGTGA
GCTGGTGATATGGGATAGTGTTCACCCTTGTTACACCGTTTTCCATGAGCAAACTGAAACGTTTTCATCG
CTCTGGAGTGAATACCACGACGATTTCCGGCAGTTTCTACACATATATTCGCAAGATGTGGCGTGTTACG
GTGAAAACCTGGCCTATTTCCCTAAAGGGTTTATTGAGAATATGTTTTTCGTCTCAGCCAATCCCTGGGT
GAGTTTCACCAGTTTTGATTTAAACGTGGCCAATATGGACAACTTCTTCGCCCCCGTTTTCACCATGGGC
AAATATTATACGCAAGGCGACAAGGTGCTGATGCCGCTGGCGATTCAGGTTCATCATGCCGTTTGTGATG
GCTTCCATGTCGGCAGAATGCTTAATGAATTACAACAGTACTGCGATGAGTGGCAGGGCGGGGCGTAATT
TGACTTTTGTCCTTTTCCGCTGCATAACCCTGCTTCGGGGTCATTATAGCGATTTTTTCGGTATATCCAT
CCTTTTTCGCACGATATACAGGATTTTGCCAAAGGGTTCGTGTAGACTTTCCTTGGTGTATCCAACGGCG
TCAGCCGGGCAGGATAGGTGAAGTAGGCCCACCCGCGAGCGGGTGTTCCTTCTTCACTGTCCCTTATTCG
CACCTGGCGGTGCTCAACGGGAATCCTGCTCTGCGAGGCTGGCCGTAGGCCGGCCCTACCGGCGCGGCAG
CGTTACCCGTGTCGGCGGCTCCAACGGCTCGCCATCGTCCAGAAAACACGGCTCATCGGGCATCGGCAGG
CGCTGCTGCCCGCGCCGTTCCCATTCCTCCGTTTCGGTCAAGGCTGGCAGGTCTGGTTCCATGCCCGGAA
TGCCGGGCTGGCTGGGCGGCTCCTCGCCGGGGCCGGTCGGTAGTTGCTGCTCGCCCGGATACAGGGTCGG
GATGCGGCGCAGGTCGCCATGCCCCAACAGCGATTCGTCCTGGTCGTCGTGATCAACCACCACGGCGGCA
CTGAACACCGACAGGCGCAACTGGTCGCGGGGCTGGCCCCACGCCACGCGGTCATTGACCACGTAGGCCG
ACACGGTGCCGGGGCCGTTGAGCTTCACGACGGAGATCCAGCGCTCGGCCACCAAGTCCTTGACTGCGTA
TTGGACCGTCCGCAAAGAACGTCCGATGAGCTTGGAAAGTGTCTTCTGGCTGACCACCACGGCGTTCTGG
TGGCCCATCTGCGCCACGAGGTGATGCAGCAGCATTGCCGCCGTGGGTTTCCTCGCAATAAGCCCGGCCC
ACGCCTCATGCGCTTTGCGTTCCGTTTGCACCCAGTGACCGGGCTTGTTCTTGGCTTGAATGCCGATTTC
TCTGGACTGCGTGGCCATGCTTATCTCCATGCGGTAGGGGTGCCGCACGGTTGCGGCACCATGCGCAATC
AGCTGCAACTTTTCGGCAGCGCGACAACAATTATGCGTTGCGTAAAAGTGGCAGTCAATTACAGATTTTC
TTTAACCTACGCAATGAGCTATTGCGGGGGGTGCCGCAATGAGCTGTTGCGTACCCCCCTTTTTTAAGTT
GTTGATTTTTAAGTCTTTCGCATTTCGCCCTATATCTAGTTCTTTGGTGCCCAAAGAAGGGCACCCCTGC
GGGGTTCCCCCACGCCTTCGGCGCGGCTCCCCCTCCGGCAAAAAGTGGCCCCTCCGGGGCTTGTTGATCG
ACTGCGCGGCCTTCGGCCTTGCCCAAGGTGGCGCTGCCCCCTTGGAACCCCCGCACTCGCCGCCGTGAGG
CTCGGGGGGCAGGCGGGCGGGCTTCGCCCTTCGACTGCCCCCACTCGCATAGGCTTGGGTCGTTCCAGGC
GCGTCAAGGCCAAGCCGCTGCGCGGTCGCTGCGCGAGCCTTGACCCGCCTTCCACTTGGTGTCCAACCGG
CAAGCGAAGCGCGCAGGCCGCAGGCCGGAGGCTTTTCCCCAGAGAAAATTAAAAAAATTGATGGGGCAAG
GCCGCAGGCCGCGCAGTTGGAGCCGGTGGGTATGTGGTCGAAGGCTGGGTAGCCGGTGGGCAATCCCTGT
GGTCAAGCTCGTGGGCAGGCGCAGCCTGTCCATCAGCTTGTCCAGCAGGGTTGTCCACGGGCCGAGCGAA
GCGAGCCAGCCGGTGGCCGCTCGCGGCCATCGTCCACATATCCACGGGCTGGCAAGGGAGCGCAGCGACC
GCGCAGGGCGAAGCCCGGAGAGCAAGCCCGTAGGGGGGGCGCGCCCAGCTGTCTAGGGCGGCGGATTTGT
CCTACTCAGGAGAGCGTTCACCGACAAACAACAGATAAAACGAAAGGCCCAGTCTTTCGACTGAGCCTTT
CGTTTTATTTGATGCCTTTAATTAAAGCGGATAACAATTTCACACAGGAGAATTCGCGGCCGCTTCTAGA
GAATTGTGAGCGGATAACAATTGACATTGTGAGCGGATAACAAGATACTGAGCACATACTAGAGATAGAG
GAGAAATACTAGATGCGTAAAGGAGAAGAACTTTTCACTGGAGTTGTCCCAATTCTTGTTGAATTAGATG
GTGATGTTAATGGGCACAAATTTTCTGTCAGTGGAGAGGGTGAAGGTGATGCAACATACGGAAAACTTAC
CCTTAAATTTATTTGCACTACTGGAAAACTACCTGTTCCATGGCCAACACTTGTCACTACTTTCGGTTAT
GGTGTTCAATGCTTTGCGAGATACCCAGATCATATGAAACAGCATGACTTTTTCAAGAGTGCCATGCCCG
AAGGTTATGTACAGGAAAGAACTATATTTTTCAAAGATGACGGGAACTACAAGACACGTGCTGAAGTCAA
GTTTGAAGGTGATACCCTTGTTAATAGAATCGAGTTAAAAGGTATTGATTTTAAAGAAGATGGAAACATT
CTTGGACACAAATTGGAATACAACTATAACTCACACAATGTATACATCATGGCAGACAAACAAAAGAATG
GAATCAAAGTTAACTTCAAAATTAGACACAACATTGAAGATGGAAGCGTTCAACTAGCAGACCATTATCA
ACAAAATACTCCAATTGGCGATGGCCCTGTCCTTTTACCAGACAACCATTACCTGTCCACACAATCTGCC
CTTTCGAAAGATCCCAACGAAAAGAGAGACCACATGGTCCTTCTTGAGTTTGTAACAGCTGCTGGGATTA
CACATGGCATGGATGAACTATACAAATAATAATACTAGAGCCAGGCATCAAATAAAACGAAAGGCTCAGT
CGAAAGACTGGGCCTTTCGTTTTATCTGTTGTTTGTCGGTGAACGCTCTCTACTAGAGTCACACTGGCTC
ACCTTCGGGTGGGCCTTTCTGCGTTTATATACTAGTAGCGGCCGCTGCAGC
Features (pLannotate 1.2.2; 14 found; start..end, strand, type, name):
      4..98      +  terminator     lambda t0 terminator: transcription terminator from phage lambda
    146..248     +  promoter       cat promoter: promoter of the E. coli cat gene encoding chloramphenicol acetyltransferase
    249..905     +  CDS            cat: CAT_ECOLX - Experimental evidence at protein level: Swiss-Prot protein existence level 1. This enzyme is an effector of chloramphenicol resistance in bacteria. From Escherichia coli. This protein is used as a marker in many commonly used cloning vectors, such as pACYC184.
   1057..1165    +  oriT           oriT: incP origin of transfer
   1176..1838    -  CDS            pBBR1 Rep: replication protein for the broad-host-range plasmid pBBR1 from Bordetella bronchiseptica
   1839..2610    -  rep_origin     pBBR1 oriV: replication origin of the broad-host-range plasmid pBBR1 from Bordetella bronchiseptica; requires the pBBR1 Rep protein for replication
   2725..2811    -  terminator     rrnB T1 terminator: Escherichia coli rrnB; transcription terminator T1 from the E. coli rrnB gene
   2850..2871    +  misc_feature   BioBrick prefix: BioBrick prefix for parts that do not start with "ATG"
   2874..2890    +  protein_bind   lac operator: The lac repressor binds to the lac operator to inhibit transcription in E. coli. This inhibition can be relieved by adding lactose or isopropyl-β-D-thiogalactopyranoside (IPTG). lac repressor encoded by lacI
   2897..2913    +  protein_bind   lac operator: The lac repressor binds to the lac operator to inhibit transcription in E. coli. This inhibition can be relieved by adding lactose or isopropyl-β-D-thiogalactopyranoside (IPTG). lac repressor encoded by lacI
   2953..3666    +  CDS            hfriFP: hfriFP is a fluorescent protein published in 2013, derived from Herbaspirillum frisingense.
   3689..3760    +  terminator     rrnB T1 terminator: transcription terminator T1 from the E. coli rrnB gene
   3776..3803    +  terminator     T7Te terminator: phage T7 early transcription terminator
   3810..3830    +  misc_feature   BioBrick suffix: universal suffix for all parts
