[The description below was written by a language model from this plasmid's Addgene catalogue record and pLannotate feature annotations shown in this document.]
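Description:
MYMH 9 is a bacterial expression plasmid built on pSEVA-331Bb, a BioBrick-compatible version of a SEVA broad-host-range vector. It is one member of a set of ribosome binding site (RBS) variants made for a synthetic biology toolkit aimed at controlling gene expression in Acetobacteraceae. The 3.8 kb backbone replicates through the pBBR1 oriV and its cognate Rep protein, which function in a wide range of Gram-negative bacteria. An incP oriT allows conjugative mobilisation into hosts when transfer functions are supplied in trans. Selection is by chloramphenicol, through the cat gene driven by its own promoter. The plasmid is maintained in DH5alpha and is listed as high copy. A lambda t0 terminator and an rrnB T1 terminator insulate the backbone modules from the cargo region.

The cargo lies between the BioBrick prefix and suffix. Two lac operator sites are annotated just after the prefix, which suggests a lac-regulated promoter, but the record neither annotates nor names a promoter. No lacI gene is present on the plasmid. Between the operators and the reporter open reading frame is the variant RBS (designated "2AT"), recorded as a mutation and not annotated as a feature. The reporter is described by the depositor as GFP. The automated annotation instead labels this roughly 714 bp coding sequence as hfriFP, which may be a database matching artefact rather than a real difference. The reporter is followed by rrnB T1 and T7Te terminators. The depositor notes that this RBS variant gives intermediate expression, so the plasmid serves as a mid-strength reference point for tuning translation levels, with fluorescence as the readout.
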