Addgene plasmid #138019: MYMH 9
Purpose: Encodes Ribosome Binding Site (RBS) variant using GFP as a reporter gene
Depositing lab: Meng How Tan. Depositing organization: Nanyang Technological University. Publication: An Expanded Synthetic Biology Toolkit for Gene Expression Control in Acetobacteraceae. Teh MY, Ooi KH, Danny Teo SX, Bin Mansoor ME, Shaun Lim WZ, Tan MH. ACS Synth Biol. 2019 Apr 19;8(4):708-723. doi: 10.1021/acssynbio.8b00168. Epub 2019 Mar 22. PubMed 30865830.
Backbone
  Vector backbone: pSEVA-331Bb
  Vector type: Bacterial Expression
Growth in bacteria
  Bacterial resistance: Chloramphenicol, 25 μg/mL
  Growth temperature: 37°C
  Growth strain: DH5alpha
  Copy number: High Copy
Gene/Insert
  Gene/Insert name: pSEVA-331Bb-2AT-GFP
  Species: Synthetic
  Mutation: ATA GAG GAG AAA
  Cloning method: Restriction Enzyme; 5′ cloning site Unknown (unknown if destroyed)
Terms and licenses: Academic/Nonprofit Terms; Industry Terms: Not Available to Industry
Depositor comments: Intermediate expression
How to cite: MYMH 9 was a gift from Meng How Tan (Addgene plasmid # 138019 ; http://n2t.net/addgene:138019 ; RRID:Addgene_138019)
